Addgene plasmid #46146: pJC-TALE-Kr
Purpose: (Empty Backbone)
Depositing lab: David Stern. Depositing organization: HHMI, Janelia Research Campus. Publication: TALE-mediated modulation of transcriptional enhancers in vivo. Crocker J, Stern DL. Nat Methods. 2013 Aug;10(8):762-7. doi: 10.1038/nmeth.2543. Epub 2013 Jun 30. PubMed 23817068.
Backbone
  Vector backbone: pJFRC-7
  Backbone manufacturer: Gerry Rubin
  Backbone size (bp): 8151
  Modifications to backbone: Subcloned in a Golden-Gate compatible TALE effector, fused with a Drosophila Kruppel repression domain.
  Vector type: Insect Expression
  Promoter: hsp70
  Tag / fusion protein: Kruppel repression domain (C terminal on backbone)
Growth in bacteria
  Bacterial resistance: Ampicillin, 100 μg/mL
  Growth temperature: 37°C
  Growth strain: DH5alpha
  Copy number: High Copy
Gene/Insert
  Cloning method: Ligation Independent Cloning
Terms and licenses: Academic/Nonprofit Terms; Industry Terms: Not Available to Industry
How to cite: pJC-TALE-Kr was a gift from David Stern (Addgene plasmid # 46146 ; http://n2t.net/addgene:46146 ; RRID:Addgene_46146)
