[The description below was written by a language model from this plasmid's Addgene catalogue record and pLannotate feature annotations shown in this document.]
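Description:
pJC-TALE-Kr is an empty-backbone Drosophila expression and transgenesis vector derived from pJFRC-7, built to receive custom TALE DNA-binding repeat arrays and express them as fusions to a transcriptional repression domain. In E. coli it is maintained through a high-copy ColE1/pUC-type origin and selected with ampicillin via the β-lactamase gene. For fly work it carries a φC31 attB site, allowing integrase-mediated insertion into genomic attP landing sites, and a mini-white eye-colour marker for identifying transformants.

The expression cassette begins with four blocks of 5X UAS (twenty Gal4-binding sites in total) placed upstream of the Drosophila hsp70Bb promoter, so transcription is driven by Gal4 supplied from a driver line. A modified myosin heavy chain intron follows the promoter. The coding region is a split TALE scaffold: an N-terminal portion annotated by similarity to Xanthomonas avrXa10 and a C-terminal portion matching avrBs3. These flank a stuffer containing a lacZα fragment with its lac promoter, operator and CAP site, along with T7 and T3 promoters. According to the record, this scaffold is Golden Gate compatible; the stuffer is presumably displaced when repeat modules are assembled, which would permit blue/white screening, although the record does not say so explicitly. Downstream of the TALE C-terminal region is a fragment of Drosophila Krüppel that provides the repression domain, followed by an SV40-derived 3′ region with the small t intron, an annotated SV40 NLS and the SV40 polyadenylation signal.

Once a repeat array is inserted, the resulting TALE–Krüppel repressor can be targeted to chosen sequences. The associated publication describes using such TALEs to modulate transcriptional enhancers in vivo.
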