Features (pLannotate 1.2.2; 31 found; start..end, strand, type, name):
     31..135     +  promoter       AmpR promoter: bla
    136..996     +  CDS            AmpR: β-lactamase; bla; confers resistance to ampicillin, carbenicillin, and related antibiotics
   1167..1755    +  rep_origin     ori: high-copy-number ColE1/pMB1/pBR322/pUC origin of replication
   1842..1911    +  protein_bind   attB: attB site for the φC31 integrase (Groth et al., 2000) phage φC31 integrase
   2606..5478    +  CDS            mini-white: Drosophila white gene eye color pigment; white; This is a modified version of the white gene lacking part of the first intron.
   6251..6406    +  CDS            YPB1_ECOLX (fragment): Protein predicted: Swiss-Prot protein existence level 4. From Escherichia coli.
   6488..6509    -  misc_feature   MCS (fragment): pUC18/19 multiple cloning site
   6508..6602    +  protein_bind   5X UAS: five tandem copies of the "ScaI site" 17-mer CGGAGTACTGTCCTCCG, an upstream activating sequence (UAS) that efficiently binds yeast Gal4 (Webster et al., 1988; Pfeiffer et al., 2010) GAL4
   6636..6730    +  protein_bind   5X UAS: five tandem copies of the "ScaI site" 17-mer CGGAGTACTGTCCTCCG, an upstream activating sequence (UAS) that efficiently binds yeast Gal4 (Webster et al., 1988; Pfeiffer et al., 2010) GAL4
   6764..6858    +  protein_bind   5X UAS: five tandem copies of the "ScaI site" 17-mer CGGAGTACTGTCCTCCG, an upstream activating sequence (UAS) that efficiently binds yeast Gal4 (Webster et al., 1988; Pfeiffer et al., 2010) GAL4
   6877..6893    -  misc_feature   MCS (fragment): pUC18/19 multiple cloning site
   6892..6986    +  protein_bind   5X UAS: five tandem copies of the "ScaI site" 17-mer CGGAGTACTGTCCTCCG, an upstream activating sequence (UAS) that efficiently binds yeast Gal4 (Webster et al., 1988; Pfeiffer et al., 2010) GAL4
   7011..7249    +  promoter       hsp70 promoter: Drosophila melanogaster hsp70Bb promoter
   7264..7330    +  intron         Mhc intron: modified Drosophila myosin heavy chain intron 16 (Pfeiffer et al., 2010)
   7422..8279    +  CDS            avrXa10 (fragment): AVX10_XANOO - Experimental evidence at protein level: Swiss-Prot protein existence level 1. Avirulence protein. Induces the hypersensitive response (HR)in rice plants carrying the resistance gene Xa10. Activity depends on the presence of the core repeat domains; replacement with repeat domains from other proteins (AvrBs3 of X.euvesicatoria (AC P14727) or AvrXa7 of this organism) does not elicit the HR. Probably acts as a transcription factor in its host plant (rice) to induce plant resistance or disease. From Xanthomonas oryzae pv. oryzae.
   8287..8305    -  rep_origin     f1 ori (fragment): f1 bacteriophage origin of replication; arrow indicates direction of (+) strand synthesis
   8310..8465    -  CDS            lacZα (fragment): LacZα fragment of β-galactosidase; lacZ fragment
   8473..8491    +  promoter       T7 promoter: promoter for bacteriophage T7 RNA polymerase
   8500..8523    -  misc_feature   MCS (fragment): pBluescript multiple cloning site
   8539..8557    -  promoter       T3 promoter: promoter for bacteriophage T3 RNA polymerase
   8602..8618    -  protein_bind   lac operator: The lac repressor binds to the lac operator to inhibit transcription in E. coli. This inhibition can be relieved by adding lactose or isopropyl-β-D-thiogalactopyranoside (IPTG). lac repressor encoded by lacI
   8626..8656    -  promoter       lac promoter: promoter for the E. coli lac operon
   8671..8692    -  protein_bind   CAP binding site: CAP binding activates transcription in the presence of cAMP. E. coli catabolite activator protein
   8731..9375    +  CDS            avrBs3 (fragment): AVRB3_XANEU - Experimental evidence at protein level: Swiss-Prot protein existence level 1. Avirulence protein. Acts as a transcription factor in C.annuum plants. In susceptible plants lacking the Bs3 resistance gene induces expression of a number of genes, including genes homologous to a family of auxin-induced genes, alpha-expansin genes, pectate lyase, anthocyanidin glucoside rhamnosyl transferase and at least one transcription factor, UPA20. Their expression leads to plant hypertrophy in mesophyll cells, probably mainly mediated by UPA20 (PubMed:17962565). In resistant plants induces the h
   9391..9687    +  CDS            Kr (fragment): KRUP_DROME - Experimental evidence at protein level: Swiss-Prot protein existence level 1. Krueppel is a gap class segmentation protein. It is involved in the segmentation of the embryo and in the differentiation of the Malpighian tubules. From Drosophila melanogaster (Fruit fly).
   9698..9772    +  CDS            small t antigen (fragment): SV40 (simian virus 40) small t antigen
   9774..9839    +  intron         small t intron: SV40 (simian virus 40) small t antigen intron
   9969..9989    +  CDS            SV40 NLS: nuclear localization signal of SV40 (simian virus 40) large T antigen
   9996..10130   +  CDS            LT_POVHA (fragment): Protein inferred from homology: Swiss-Prot protein existence level 3. Isoform large T antigen is a key early protein essential for both driving viral replication and inducing cellular transformation. Plays a role in viral genome replication by driving entry of quiescent cells into the cell cycle and by autoregulating the synthesis of viral early mRNA. Displays highly oncogenic activities by corrupting the host cellular checkpoint mechanisms that guard cell division and the transcription, replication, and repair of DNA. Participates in the modulation of cellular gene expression preceeding viral
  10155..10238   +  CDS            large T antigen (fragment): large T antigen from SV40 (simian virus 40)
  10261..10395   +  polyA_signal   SV40 poly(A) signal: SV40 polyadenylation signal
>Addgene plasmid #46146 | pJC-TALE-Kr | depositor full sequence | sequence record 64952 | pJC-TALE-Kr sequence 10491 bps
GACTCAGGTGGCACTTTTCGGGGAAATGTGCGCGGAACCCCTATTTGTTTATTTTTCTAAATACATTCAA
ATATGTATCCGCTCATGAGACAATAACCCTGATAAATGCTTCAATAATATTGAAAAAGGAAGAGTATGAG
TATTCAACATTTCCGTGTCGCCCTTATTCCCTTTTTTGCGGCATTTTGCCTTCCTGTTTTTGCTCACCCA
GAAACGCTGGTGAAAGTAAAAGATGCTGAAGATCAGTTGGGTGCACGAGTGGGTTACATCGAACTGGATC
TCAACAGCGGTAAGATCCTTGAGAGTTTTCGCCCCGAAGAACGTTTTCCAATGATGAGCACTTTTAAAGT
TCTGCTATGTGGCGCGGTATTATCCCGTATTGACGCCGGGCAAGAGCAACTCGGTCGCCGCATACACTAT
TCTCAGAATGACTTGGTTGAGTACTCACCAGTCACAGAAAAGCATCTTACGGATGGCATGACAGTAAGAG
AATTATGCAGTGCTGCCATAACCATGAGTGATAACACTGCGGCCAACTTACTTCTGACAACGATCGGAGG
ACCGAAGGAGCTAACCGCTTTTTTGCACAACATGGGGGATCATGTAACTCGCCTTGATCGTTGGGAACCG
GAGCTGAATGAAGCCATACCAAACGACGAGCGTGACACCACGATGCCTGTAGCAATGGCAACAACGTTGC
GCAAACTATTAACTGGCGAACTACTTACTCTAGCTTCCCGGCAACAATTAATAGACTGGATGGAGGCGGA
TAAAGTTGCAGGACCACTTCTGCGCTCGGCCCTTCCGGCTGGCTGGTTTATTGCTGATAAATCTGGAGCC
GGTGAGCGTGGGTCTCGCGGTATCATTGCAGCACTGGGGCCAGATGGTAAGCCCTCCCGTATCGTAGTTA
TCTACACGACGGGGAGTCAGGCAACTATGGATGAACGAAATAGACAGATCGCTGAGATAGGTGCCTCACT
GATTAAGCATTGGTAACTGTCAGACCAAGTTTACTCATATATACTTTAGATTGATTTAAAACTTCATTTT
TAATTTAAAAGGATCTAGGTGAAGATCCTTTTTGATAATCTCATGACCAAAATCCCTTAACGTGAGTTTT
CGTTCCACTGAGCGTCAGACCCCGTAGAAAAGATCAAAGGATCTTCTTGAGATCCTTTTTTTCTGCGCGT
AATCTGCTGCTTGCAAACAAAAAAACCACCGCTACCAGCGGTGGTTTGTTTGCCGGATCAAGAGCTACCA
ACTCTTTTTCCGAAGGTAACTGGCTTCAGCAGAGCGCAGATACCAAATACTGTTCTTCTAGTGTAGCCGT
AGTTAGGCCACCACTTCAAGAACTCTGTAGCACCGCCTACATACCTCGCTCTGCTAATCCTGTTACCAGT
GGCTGCTGCCAGTGGCGATAAGTCGTGTCTTACCGGGTTGGACTCAAGACGATAGTTACCGGATAAGGCG
CAGCGGTCGGGCTGAACGGGGGGTTCGTGCACACAGCCCAGCTTGGAGCGAACGACCTACACCGAACTGA
GATACCTACAGCGTGAGCTATGAGAAAGCGCCACGCTTCCCGAAGGGAGAAAGGCGGACAGGTATCCGGT
AAGCGGCAGGGTCGGAACAGGAGAGCGCACGAGGGAGCTTCCAGGGGGAAACGCCTGGTATCTTTATAGT
CCTGTCGGGTTTCGCCACCTCTGACTTGAGCGTCGATTTTTGTGATGCTCGTCAGGGGGGCGGAGCCTAT
GGAAAAACGCCAGCAACGCGGCCTTTTTACGGTTCCTGGCCTTTTGCTGGCCTTTTGCTCACATGTTACC
GTCGACGATGTAGGTCACGGTCTCGAAGCCGCGGTGCGGGTGCCAGGGCGTGCCCTTGGGCTCCCCGGGC
GCGTACTCCACCTCACCCATCTGGTCCATCATGATGAACGGGTCGAGGTGGCGGTAGTTGATCCCGGCGA
ACGCGCGGCGCACCGGGAAGCCCTCGCCCTCGAAACCGCTGGGCGCGGTGGTCACGGTGAGCACGGGACG
TGCGACGGCGTCGGCGGGTGCGGATACGCGGGGCAGCGTCAGCGGGTTCTCGACGGTCACGGCGGGCATG
TCGACAAGCCGAACATATGGGCGCGCCTAGTATGTATGTAAGTTAATAAAACCCATTTTTGCGGAAAGTA
GATAAAAAAAACATTTTTTTTTTTTACTGCACTGGATATCATTGAACTTATCTGATCAGTTTTAAATTTA
CTTCGATCCAAGGGTATTTGATGTACCAGGTTCTTTCGATTACCTCTCACTCAAAATGACATTCCACTCA
AAGTCAGCGCTGTTTGCCTCCTTCTCTGTCCACAGAAATATCGCCGTCTCTTTCGCCGCTGCGTCCGCTA
TCTCTTTCGCCACCGTTTGTAGCGTTACGTAGCGTCAATGTCCGCCTTCAGTTGCATTTTGTCAGCGGTT
TCGTGACGAAGCTCCAAGCGGTTTACGCCATCAATTAAACACAAAGTGCTGTGCCAAAACTCCTCTCGCT
TCTTATTTTTGTTTGTTTTTTGAGTGATTGGGGTGGTGATTGGTTTTGGGTGGGTAAGCAGGGGAAAGTG
TGAAAAATCCCGGCAATGGGCCAAGAGGATCAGGAGCTATTAATTCGCGGAGGCAGCAAACACCCATCTG
CCGAGCATCTGAACAATGTGAGTAGTACATGTGCATACATCTTAAGTTCACTTGATCTATAGGAACTGCG
ATTGCAACATCAAATTGTATGCGGCGTGAGAACTGCGACCCACAAAAATCCCAAACCGCAATTGCACAAA
CAAATAGTGACACGAAACAGATTATTCTGGTAGCTGTTCTCGCTATATAAGACAATTTTTGAGATCATAT
CATGATCAAGACATCTAAAGGCATTCATTTTCGACTATATTCTTTTTTACAAAAAATATAACAACCAGAT
ATTTTAAGCTGATCCTAGATGCACAAAAAATAAATAAAAGTATAAACCTACTTCGTAGGATACTTCGGGG
TACTTTTTGTTCGGGGTTAGATGAGCATAACGCTAGTAGTTGATATTTGAGATCCCCTATCATTGCAGGG
TGACAGCGGAGCGGCTTCGCAGAGCTGCATTAACCAGGGCTTCGGGCAGGCCAAAAACTACGGCACGCTC
CGGCCACCCAGTCCGCCGGAGGACTCCGGTTCAGGGAGCGGCCAACTAGCCGAGAACCTCACCTATGCCT
GGCACAATATGGACATCTTTGGGGCGGTCAATCAGCCGGGCTCCGGATGGCGGCAGCTGGTCAACCGGAC
ACGCGGACTATTCTGCAACGAGCGACACATACCGGCGCCCAGGAAACATTTGCTCAAGAACGGTGAGTTT
CTATTCGCAGTCGGCTGATCTGTGTGAAATCTTAATAAAGGGTCCAATTACCAATTTGAAACTCAGTTTG
CGGCGTGGCCTATCCGGGCGAACTTTTGGCCGTGATGGGCAGTTCCGGTGCCGGAAAGACGACCCTGCTG
AATGCCCTTGCCTTTCGATCGCCGCAGGGCATCCAAGTATCGCCATCCGGGATGCGACTGCTCAATGGCC
AACCTGTGGACGCCAAGGAGATGCAGGCCAGGTGCGCCTATGTCCAGCAGGATGACCTCTTTATCGGCTC
CCTAACGGCCAGGGAACACCTGATTTTCCAAGCCATGGTGCGGATGCCACGACATCTGACCTATCGGCAG
CGAGTGGCCCGCGTGGATCAGGTGATCCAGGAGCTTTCGCTCAGCAAATGTCAGCACACGATCATCGGTG
TGCCCGGCAGGGTGAAAGGTCTGTCCGGCGGAGAAAGGAAGCGTCTGGCATTCGCCTCCGAGGCTCTAAC
CGATCCGCCGCTTCTGATCTGCGATGAGCCCACCTCCGGACTGGACTCCTTTACCGCCCACAGCGTCGTC
CAGGTGCTGAAGAAGCTGTCGCAGAAGGGCAAGACCGTCATCCTGACCATTCATCAGCCGTCTTCCGAGC
TGTTTGAGCTCTTTGACAAGATCCTTCTGATGGCCGAGGGCAGGGTAGCTTTCTTGGGCACTCCCAGCGA
AGCCGTCGACTTCTTTTCCTAGTGAGTTCGATGTGTTTATTAAGGGTATCTAGTATTACATAACATCTCA
ACTCCTATCCAGCGTGGGTGCCCAGTGTCCTACCAACTACAATCCGGCGGACTTTTACGTACAGGTGTTG
GCCGTTGTGCCCGGACGGGAGATCGAGTCCCGTGATCGGATCGCCAAGATATGCGACAATTTTGCCATTA
GCAAAGTAGCCCGGGATATGGAGCAGTTGTTGGCCACCAAAAATCTGGAGAAGCCACTGGAGCAGCCGGA
GAATGGGTACACCTACAAGGCCACCTGGTTCATGCAGTTCCGGGCGGTCCTGTGGCGATCCTGGCTGTCG
GTGCTCAAGGAACCACTCCTCGTAAAAGTGCGACTTATTCAGACAACGGTGAGTGGTTCCAGTGGAAACA
AATGATATAACGCTTACAATTCTTGGAAACAAATTCGCTAGATTTTAGATAGAATTGCCTGATTCCACAC
CCTTCTTAGTTTTTTTCAATGAGATGTATAGTTTATAGTTTTGCAGAAGATAAATAAATTTCATTTAACT
CGCGAATATTAATGAGATGCGAGTAACATTTTAATTTGCAGATGGTTGCCATCTTGATTGGCCTCATCTT
TTTGGGCCAACAACTCACGCAAGTGGGTGTGATGAATATCAACGGAGCCATCTTCCTCTTCCTGACCAAC
ATGACCTTTCAAAACGTCTTTGCCACGATAAATGTAAGTCATGTTTAGAATACATTTGCATTTCAATAAT
TTACTAACTTTCTAATGAATCGATTCGATTTAGGTGTTCACCTCAGAGCTGCCAGTTTTTATGAGGGAGG
CCCGAAGTCGACTTTATCGCTGTGACACATACTTTCTGGGCAAAACGATTGCCGAATTGCCGCTTTTTCT
CACAGTGCCACTGGTCTTCACGGCGATTGCCTATCCGATGATCGGACTGCGGGCCGGAGTGCTGCACTTC
TTCAACTGCCTGGCGCTGGTCACTCTGGTGGCCAATGTGTCAACGTCCTTCGGATATCTAATATCCTGCG
CCAGCTCCTCGACCTCGATGGCGCTGTCTGTGGGTCCGCCGGTTATCATACCATTCCTGCTCTTTGGCGG
CTTCTTCTTGAACTCGGGCTCGGTGCCAGTATACCTCAAATGGTTGTCGTACCTCTCATGGTTCCGTTAC
GCCAACGAGGGTCTGCTGATTAACCAATGGGCGGACGTGGAGCCGGGCGAAATTAGCTGCACATCGTCGA
ACACCACGTGCCCCAGTTCGGGCAAGGTCATCCTGGAGACGCTTAACTTCTCCGCCGCCGATCTGCCGCT
GGACTACGTGGGTCTGGCCATTCTCATCGTGAGCTTCCGGGTGCTCGCATATCTGGCTCTAAGACTTCGG
GCCCGACGCAAGGAGTAGCCGACATATATCCGAAATAACTGCTTGTTTTTTTTTTTTACCATTATTACCA
TCGTGTTTACTGTTTATTGCCCCCTCAAAAAGCTAATGTAATTATATTTGTGCCAATAAAAACAAGATAT
GACCTATAGAATACAAGTATTTCCCCTTCGAACATCCCCACAAGTAGACTTTGGATTTGTCTTCTAACCA
AAAGACTTACACACCTGCATACCTTACATCAAAAACTCGTTTATCGCTACATAAAACACCGGGATATATT
TTTTATATACATACTTTTCAAATCGCGCGCCCTCTTCATAATTCACCTCCACCACACCACGTTTCGTAGT
TGCTCTTTCGCTGTCTCCCACCCGCTCTCCGCAACACATTCACCTTTTGTTCGACGACCTTGGAGCGACT
GTCGTTAGTTCCGCGCGATTCGGTTCGCTCAAATGGTTCCGAGTGGTTCATTTCGTCTCAATAGAAATTA
GTAATAAATATTTGTATGTACAATTTATTTGCTCCAATATATTTGTATATATTTCCCTCACAGCTATATT
TATTCTAATTTAATATTATGACTTTTTAAGGTAATTTTTTGTGACCTGTTCGGAGTGATTAGCGTTACAA
TTTGAACTGAAAGTGACATCCAGTGTTTGTTCCTTGTGTAGATGCATCTCAAAAAAATGGTGGGCATAAT
AGTGTTGTTTATATATATCAAAAATAACAACTATAATAATAAGAATACATTTAATTTAGAAAATGCTTGG
ATTTCACTGGAACTAGGGCGCGCCTCCGGAACATAATGGTGCAGGGCGCTGACTTCCGCGTTTCCAGACT
TTACGAAACACGGAAACCGAAGACCATTCATGTTGTTGCTCAGGTCGCAGACGTTTTGCAGCAGCAGTCG
CTTCACGTTCGCTCGCGTATCGGTGATTCATTCTGCTAACCAGTAAGGCAACCCCGCCAGCCTAGCCGGG
TCCTCAACGACAGGAGCACGATCATGCGCACCCGTGGCCAGGGCCGCAAGCTTGCATGCCTGCAGGTCGG
AGTACTGTCCTCCGAGCGGAGTACTGTCCTCCGAGCGGAGTACTGTCCTCCGAGCGGAGTACTGTCCTCC
GAGCGGAGTACTGTCCTCCGAGCGGAGACTCTAGCCCTAGGGCATGCCTGCAGGTCGGAGTACTGTCCTC
CGAGCGGAGTACTGTCCTCCGAGCGGAGTACTGTCCTCCGAGCGGAGTACTGTCCTCCGAGCGGAGTACT
GTCCTCCGAGCGGAGACTCTAGCGCTAGCGCATGCCTGCAGGTCGGAGTACTGTCCTCCGAGCGGAGTAC
TGTCCTCCGAGCGGAGTACTGTCCTCCGAGCGGAGTACTGTCCTCCGAGCGGAGTACTGTCCTCCGAGCG
GAGACTCTAGCACTAGTGCATGCCTGCAGGTCGGAGTACTGTCCTCCGAGCGGAGTACTGTCCTCCGAGC
GGAGTACTGTCCTCCGAGCGGAGTACTGTCCTCCGAGCGGAGTACTGTCCTCCGAGCGGAGACTCTAGCG
ACGTCGAGCGCCGGAGTATAAATAGAGGCGCTTCGTCTACGGAGCGACAATTCAATTCAAACAAGCAAAG
TGAACACGTCGCTAAGCGAAAGCTAAGCAAATAAACAAGCGCAGCTGAACAAGCTAAACAATCTGCAGTA
AAGTGCAAGTTAAAGTGAATCAATTAAAAGTAACCAGCAACCAAGTAAATCAACTGCAACTACTGAAATC
TGCCAAGAAGTAATTATTGAATACAAGAAGAGAACTCTGAATAGATCTAAAAGGTAGGTTCAACCACTGA
TGCCTAGGCACACCGAAACGACTAACCCTAATTCTTATCCTTTACTTCAGGCGGCCGCGGCTCGAGATGG
CTTCCTCCCCTCCAAAGAAAAAGAGAAAGGTTAGTTGGAAGGACGCAAGTGGTTGGTCTAGAATGCATGC
GGATCCCATTCGTCCGCGCAGGCCAAGTCCTGCCCGCGAGCTTCTGCCCGGACCCCAACCGGATAGGGTT
CAGCCGACTGCAGATCGTGGGGTGTCTGCGCCTGCTGGCAGCCCTCTGGATGGCTTGCCCGCTCGGCGGA
CGGTGTCCCGGACCCGGCTGCCATCTCCCCCTGCGCCCTCACCTGCGTTCTCGGCGGGCAGCTTCAGCGA
TCTGCTCCGTCCGTTCGATCCGTCGCTTCTTGATACATCGCTTCTTGATTCGATGCCTGCCGTCGGCACG
CCGCATACAGCGGCTGCCCCAGCAGAGTGGGATGAGGCGCAATCGGCTCTGCGTGCAGCCGATGACCCGC
CACCCACCGTGCGTGTCGCTGTCACTGCCGCGCGGCCGCCGCGCGCCAAGCCGGCCCCGCGACGGCGTGC
TGCGCAACCCTCCGACGCTTCGCCGGCCGCGCAGGTGGATCTACGCACGCTCGGCTACAGTCAGCAGCAG
CAAGAGAAGATCAAACCGAAGGTGCGTTCGACAGTGGCGCAGCACCACGAGGCACTGGTGGGCCATGGGT
TTACACACGCGCACATCGTTGCGCTCAGCCAACACCCGGCAGCGTTAGGGACCGTCGCTGTCACGTATCA
GCACATAATCACGGCGTTGCCAGAGGCGACACACGAAGACATCGTTGGCGTCGGCAAACAGTGGTCCGGC
GCACGCGCCCTGGAGGCCTTGCTCACGGATGCGGGGGAGTTGAGAGGTCCGCCGTTACAGTTGGACACAG
GCCAACTTGTGAAGATTGCAAAACGTGGCGGCGTGACCGCAATGGAGGCAGTGCATGCATCGCGCAATGC
ACTGACGGGTGCCCCCCTGGAGACGGGCGCCGCTACAGGGCGCGTCCCATTCGCCATTCAGGCTGCGCAA
CTGTTGGGAAGGGCGATCGGTGCGGGCCTCTTCGCTATTACGCCAGCTGGCGAAAGGGGGATGTGCTGCA
AGGCGATTAAGTTGGGTAACGCCAGGGTTTTCCCAGTCACGACGTTGTAAAACGACGGCCAGTGAGCGCG
CGTAATACGACTCACTATAGGGCGAATTGGGTACCGGGCCCCCCCTCGAGGTCCTCCAGCTTTTGTTCCC
TTTAGTGAGGGTTAATTGCGCGCTTGGCGTAATCATGGTCATAGCTGTTTCCTGTGTGAAATTGTTATCC
GCTCACAATTCCACACAACATACGAGCCGGAAGCATAAAGTGTAAAGCCTGGGGTGCCTAATGAGTGAGC
TAACTCACATTAATTGCGTTGCGCTCACTGCCCGCTTTCCACCGGTCGTCTCCAACGACCACCTCGTCGC
CTTGGCCTGCCTCGGCGGACGTCCTGCCATGGATGCAGTGAAAAAGGGATTGCCGCACGCGCCGGAATTG
ATCAGAAGAGTCAATCGCCGTATTGGCGAACGCACGTCCCATCGCGTTGCCGACTACGCGCAAGTGGTTC
GCGTGCTGGAGTTTTTCCAGTGCCACTCCCACCCAGCGTACGCATTTGATGAGGCCATGACGCAGTTCGG
GATGAGCAGGAACGGGTTGGTACAGCTCTTTCGCAGAGTGGGCGTCACCGAACTCGAAGCCCGCGGTGGA
ACGCTCCCCCCAGCCTCGCAGCGTTGGGACCGTATCCTCCAGGCATCAGGGATGAAAAGGGCCAAACCGT
CCCCTACTTCAGCTCAAACACCGGATCAGGCGTCTTTGCATGCATTCGCCGATTCGCTGGAGCGTGACCT
TGATGCGCCCAGCCCAATGCACGAGGGAGATCAGACGCGGGCAAGCAGCCGTAAACGGTCCCGATCGGAT
CGTGCTGTCACCGGCCCCTCCGCACAGCAGGCTGTCGAGGTGCGCGTTCCCGAACAGCGCGATGCGCTGC
ATTTGCCCCTCAGCTGGAGGGTAAAACGCCCGCGTACCAGGATCTGGGGCGGCCTCCCGGATCCGATATC
TAGATCCCAGATGGAAAAAGCGACACCGGAGGACGATGGTCCATTGGATTTGTCTGAAGATGGAGCCAGC
TCTGTGGATGGCCATTGCAGCAACATCGCACGGCGCAAGGCACAGGACATTCGTCGGGTTTTCCGGCTGC
CTCCACCGCAAATCCCTCACGTACCCAGTGATATGCCTGAGCAAACCGAGCCAGAGGATTTGAGCATGCA
CTCTCCTCGCTCTATCGGATCTCACGAGCAAACCGATGATATTGACTTGTATGATTTAGATGATGCCCCG
GCTTCTTATATGGGCCATCAACAACATTAGTCTAGAGGATCTTTGTGAAGGAACCTTACTTCTGTGGTGT
GACATAATTGGACAAACTACCTACAGAGATTTAAAGCTCTAAGGTAAATATAAAATTTTTAAGTGTATAA
TGTGTTAAACTACTGATTCTAATTGTTTGTGTATTTTAGATTCCAACCTATGGAACTGATGAATGGGAGC
AGTGGTGGAATGCCTTTAATGAGGAAAACCTGTTTTGCTCAGAAGAAATGCCATCTAGTGATGATGAGGC
TACTGCTGACTCTCAACATTCTACTCCTCCAAAAAAGAAGAGAAAGGTAGAAGACCCCAAGGACTTTCCT
TCAGAATTGCTAAGTTTTTTGAGTCATGCTGTGTTTAGTAATAGAACTCTTGCTTGCTTTGCTATTTACA
CCACAAAGGAAAAAGCTGCACTGCTATACAAGAAAATTATGGAAAAATATTTGATGTATAGTGCCTTGAC
TAGAGATCATAATCAGCCATACCACATTTGTAGAGGTTTTACTTGCTTTAAAAAACCTCCCACACCTCCC
CCTGAACCTGAAACATAAAATGAATGCAATTGTTGTTGTTAACTTGTTTATTGCAGCTTATAATGGTTAC
AAATAAAGCAATAGCATCACAAATTTCACAAATAAAGCATTTTTTTCACTGCATTCTAGTTGTGGTTTGT
CCAAACTCATCAATGTATCTTATCATGTCTGGATCGATCTGGCCGGCCGTTTAAACGAATTCTTGAAGAC
GAAAGGGCCTCGTGATACGCCTATTTTTATAGGTTAATGTCATGATAATAATGGTTTCTTA
