>Addgene plasmid #46146 | pJC-TALE-Kr | addgene partial sequence | sequence record 67978 | SV40-splice-R2 5'-CACAAACAATTAGAATCAGTAG-3'
AATTTTATATTTACCTTAGAGCTTTAAATCTCTGTAGGTAGTTTGTCCAATTATGTCACACCACAGAAGT
AAGGTTCCTTCACAAAGATCCTCTAGACTAATGTTGTTGATGGCCCATATAAGAAGCCGGGGCATCATCT
AAATCATACAAGTCAATATCATCGGTTTGCTCGTGAGATCCGATAGAGCGAGGAGAGTGCATGCTCAAAT
CCTCTGGCTCGGTTTGCTCAGGCATATCACTGGGTACGTGAGGGATTTGCGGTGGAGGCAGCCGGAAAAC
CCGACGAATGTCCTGTGCCTTGCGCCGTGCGATGTTGCTGCAATGGCCATCCACAGAGCTGGCTCCATCT
TCAGACAAATCCAATGGACCATCGTCCTCCGGTGTCGCTTTTTCCATCTGGGATCTAGATATCGGATCCG
GGAGGCCGCCCCAGATCCTGGTACGCGGGCGTTTTACCCTCCAGCTGAGGGGCAAATGCAGCGCATCGCG
CTGTTCGGGAACGCGCACCTCGACAGCCTGCTGTGCGGAGGGGCCGGTGACAGCACGATCCGATCGGGAC
CGTTTACGGCTGCTTGCCCGCGTCTGATCTCCCTCGTGCATTGGGCTGGGCGCATCAAGGTCACGCTCCA
GCGAATCGGCGAATGCATGCAAAGACGCCTGATCCGGTGTTTGAGCTGAAGTAGGGGACGGTTTGGCCCT
TTTCATCCCTGATGCCTGGAGGATACGGTCCCAACGCTGCGAGGCTGGGGGGAGCGTTCCACCGCGGGCT
TCGAGTTCGGTGACGCCCACTCTGCGAAAGAGCTGTACCAACCCGTTCCTGCTCATCCCGAA
