>Addgene plasmid #46146 | pJC-TALE-Kr | addgene partial sequence | sequence record 67981 | pJFRC-F 5'-ATAATGGTGCAGGGCGCTGAC-3'
GGAAACCGAAGACCATTCATGTTGTTGCTCAGGTCGCAGACGTTTTGCAGCAGCAGTCGCTTCACGTTCG
CTCGCGTATCGGTGATTCATTCTGCTAACCAGTAAGGCAACCCCGCCAGCCTAGCCGGGTCCTCAACGAC
AGGAGCACGATCATGCGCACCCGTGGCCAGGGCCGCAAGCTTGCATGCCTGCAGGTCGGAGTACTGTCCT
CCGAGCGGAGTACTGTCCTCCGAGCGGAGTACTGTCCTCCGAGCGGAGTACTGTCCTCCGAGCGGAGTAC
TGTCCTCCGAGCGGAGACTCTAGCCCTAGGGCATGCCTGCAGGTCGGAGTACTGTCCTCCGAGCGGAGTA
CTGTCCTCCGAGCGGAGTACTGTCCTCCGAGCGGAGTACTGTCCTCCGAGCGGAGTACTGTCCTCCGAGC
GGAGACTCTAGCGCTAGCGCATGCCTGCAGGTCGGAGTACTGTCCTCCGAGCGGAGTACTGTCCTCCGAG
CGGAGTACTGTCCTCCGAGCGGAGTACTGTCCTCCGAGCGGAGTACTGTCCTCCGAGCGGAGACTCTAGC
ACTAGTGCATGCCTGCAGGTCGGAGTACTGTCCTCCGAGCGGAGTACTGTCCTCCGAGCGGAGTACTGTC
CTCCGAGCGGAGTACTGTCCTCCGAGCGGAGTACTGTCCTCCGAGCGGAGACTCTAGCGACGTCGAGCGC
CGGAGTATAAATAGAGGCGCTTCGTCTACGGAGCGACAATTCAATTCAAACAAGCAAAGTGAACACGTCG
CTAAGCGAAAGCTAAGCAAATAAACAAGCGCAGCTGAACAAGCTAAACAATCTGCAGTAAAGTGCAAGTT
AAAGTGAATCAATTAAAAGTAACCAGCAACCAAGTAAATCAACTGCAACTACTGAAATCTGCCAAGAAGT
AATTATTGATA
