>Addgene plasmid #46146 | pJC-TALE-Kr | addgene partial sequence | sequence record 67984 | hsp70-F 5'-GAGCGCCGGAGTATAAATAGAG-3'
GTGAACACGTCGCTAAGCGAAAGCTAAGCAAATAAACAAGCGCAGCTGAACAAGCTAAACAATCTGCAGT
AAAGTGCAAGTTAAAGTGAATCAATTAAAAGTAACCAGCAACCAAGTAAATCAACTGCAACTACTGAAAT
CTGCCAAGAAGTAATTATTGAATACAAGAAGAGAACTCTGAATAGATCTAAAAGGTAGGTTCAACCACTG
ATGCCTAGGCACACCGAAACGACTAACCCTAATTCTTATCCTTTACTTCAGGCGGCCGCGGCTCGAGCAA
AATGGCTTCCTCCCCTCCAAAGAAAAAGAGAAAGGTTAGTTGGAAGGACGCAAGTGGTTGGTCTAGAATG
CATGCGGATCCCATTCGTCCGCGCAGGCCAAGTCCTGCCCGCGAGCTTCTGCCCGGACCCCAACCGGATA
GGGTTCAGCCGACTGCAGATCGTGGGGTGTCTGCGCCTGCTGGCAGCCCTCTGGATGGCTTGCCCGCTCG
GCGGACGGTGTCCCGGACCCGGCTGCCATCTCCCCCTGCGCCCTCACCTGCGTTCTCGGCGGGCAGCTTC
AGCGATCTGCTCCGTCCGTTCGATCCGTCGCTTCTTGATACATCGCTTCTTGATTCGATGCCTGCCGTCG
GCACGCCGCATACAGCGGCTGCCCCAGCAGAGTGGGATGAGGCGCAATCGGCTCTGCGTGCAGCCGATGA
CCCGCCACCCACCGTGCGTGTCGCTGTCACTGCCGCGCGGCCGCCGCGCGCCAAGCCGGCCCCGCGACGG
CGTGCTGCGCAACCCTCCGACGCTTCGCCGGCCGCGCAGGTGGATCTACGCACGCTCGGCTACAGTCAGC
AGCAGCAAGAGAAGATCAAA
