>Addgene plasmid #46146 | pJC-TALE-Kr | addgene partial sequence | sequence record 67989 | LacZ-F2 5'-cctcttcgctattacgccag-3'
AGGGTTTTCCCAGTCACGACGTTGTAAAACGACGGCCAGTGAGCGCGCGTAATACGACTCACTATAGGGC
GAATTGGGTACCGGGCCCCCCCTCGAGGTCCTCCAGCTTTTGTTCCCTTTAGTGAGGGTTAATTGCGCGC
TTGGCGTAATCATGGTCATAGCTGTTTCCTGTGTGAAATTGTTATCCGCTCACAATTCCACACAACATAC
GAGCCGGAAGCATAAAGTGTAAAGCCTGGGGTGCCTAATGAGTGAGCTAACTCACATTAATTGCGTTGCG
CTCACTGCCCGCTTTCCACCGGTCGTCTCCAACGACCACCTCGTCGCCTTGGCCTGCCTCGGCGGACGTC
CTGCCATGGATGCAGTGAAAAAGGGATTGCCGCACGCGCCGGAATTGATCAGAAGAGTCAATCGCCGTAT
TGGCGAACGCACGTCCCATCGCGTTGCCGACTACGCGCAAGTGGTTCGCGTGCTGGAGTTTTTCCAGTGC
CACTCCCACCCAGCGTACGCATTTGATGAGGCCATGACGCAGTTCGGGATGAGCAGGAACGGGTTGGTAC
AGCTCTTTCGCAGAGTGGGCGTCACCGAACTCGAAGCCCGCGGTGGAACGCTCCCCCCAGCCTCGCAGCG
TTGGGACCGTATCCTCCAGGCATCAGGGATGAAAAGGGCCAAACCGTCCCCTACTTCAGCTCAAACACCG
GATCAGGCGTCTTTGCATGCATTCGCCGATTCGCTGGAGCGTGACCTTGATGCGCCCAGCCCAATGCACG
AGGGAGATCAGACGCGGGCAAGCAGCCGTAAACGGTCCCGATCGGATCGTGCTGTCACCGGCCCCTCCGC
ACAGCA
